Addgene plasmid #83194: CAPZB2-TwinStrepII
Purpose: Expression of tagged protein in mammalian cells
Depositing lab: Peter Barr-Gillespie. Depositing organization: Oregon Health & Science University.
Backbone
  Vector backbone: pRP[Exp]-CMV
  Backbone manufacturer: Vector Builder
  Backbone size w/o insert (bp): 3855
  Total vector size (bp): 4671
  Vector type: Mammalian Expression
Growth in bacteria
  Bacterial resistance: Ampicillin, 100 μg/mL
  Growth temperature: 37°C
  Growth strain: DH5alpha
  Copy number: High Copy
Gene/Insert
  Gene/Insert name: CAPZB2
  Species: M. musculus (mouse)
  Insert size (bp): 816
  GenBank ID: NM_009798.4
  Entrez Gene: Capzb (a.k.a. 1700120C01Rik, AI325129, CPB, CPB1, CPB2, CPbeat2, CPbet, CPbeta1, CPbeta2, Cap, Cappb1)
  Promoter: CMV
  Tag / fusion protein: Twin Strep Tag II (C terminal on insert)
  Cloning method: Restriction Enzyme; 5′ cloning site Nar1 (not destroyed); 3′ cloning site Bgl2 (not destroyed)
  Sequencing primers: 5′ None; 3′ None
Terms and licenses: Academic/Nonprofit Terms; Industry Terms: Not Available to Industry
How to cite: CAPZB2-TwinStrepII was a gift from Peter Barr-Gillespie (Addgene plasmid # 83194 ; http://n2t.net/addgene:83194 ; RRID:Addgene_83194)
