[The description below was written by a language model from this plasmid's Addgene catalogue record and pLannotate feature annotations shown in this document.]
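Description:
CAPZB2-TwinStrepII is a mammalian expression plasmid built on the VectorBuilder pRP[Exp]-CMV backbone, with a total size of 4,671 bp. It is propagated in E. coli as a high-copy plasmid through a ColE1/pUC-type origin and selected with ampicillin via the β-lactamase gene and its native promoter. An f1 phage origin is also present, along with short remnants of lacZα, a tetracycline resistance gene and SV40 large T antigen, which are backbone fragments rather than functional genes. No mammalian selection marker is annotated, so the plasmid appears suited mainly to transient transfection.

The payload is an 816 bp mouse Capzb coding sequence corresponding to the β2 isoform of the F-actin capping protein beta subunit, which binds the barbed ends of actin filaments and blocks subunit exchange without severing them. The automated annotation matched this region to the rat orthologue, but the catalogue entry records the insert as mouse. Expression is driven by the human cytomegalovirus immediate early enhancer and promoter and terminated by an SV40 polyadenylation signal. The expression cassette is bracketed by Gateway attB4, attB1 and attB2 sites characteristic of this vector system, although the insert itself is recorded as cloned by restriction enzymes. A synthetic poly(A) signal and a transcriptional pause site lie upstream of the promoter and would limit read-through transcription from the backbone.

The protein carries a C-terminal Twin Strep-tag II. The feature table annotates only one Strep-Tag II unit, at the end of a gap following the Capzb sequence that presumably holds the first copy and linker. The tag binds Strep-Tactin, supporting affinity purification or pull-down of the capping protein and its partners from mammalian cells.
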