Features (pLannotate 1.2.2; 17 found; start..end, strand, type, name):
      1..49      +  polyA_signal   poly(A) signal: synthetic polyadenylation signal
     63..154     +  misc_feature   pause site: RNA polymerase II transcriptional pause signal from the human α2 globin gene
    190..210     +  protein_bind   attB4: mutant version of attB; core recombination site for the Gateway® BP reaction BP Clonase™
    271..574     +  enhancer       CMV enhancer: human cytomegalovirus immediate early enhancer
    575..778     +  promoter       CMV promoter: human cytomegalovirus (CMV) immediate early promoter
    800..820     +  protein_bind   attB1: mutant version of attB; core recombination site for the Gateway® BP reaction BP Clonase™
    830..1645    +  CDS            Capzb (sequence withheld): CAPZB_RAT - Experimental evidence at protein level: Swiss-Prot protein existence level 1. F-actin-capping proteins bind in a Ca(2+)-independent manner to the fast growing ends of actin filaments (barbed end) thereby blocking the exchange of subunits at these ends. Unlike other capping proteins (such as gelsolin and severin), these proteins do not sever actin filaments. Plays a role in the regulation of cell morphology and cytoskeletal organization (By similarity). From Rattus norvegicus (Rat).
   1715..1738    +  CDS            Strep-Tag II: peptide that binds Strep-Tactin®, an engineered form of streptavidin
   1742..1766    -  protein_bind   attB2: mutant version of attB; recombination site for the Gateway® BP reaction BP Clonase™
   1795..1916    -  polyA_signal   SV40 poly(A) signal: SV40 polyadenylation signal
   1939..2007    -  CDS            large T antigen (fragment): large T antigen from SV40 (simian virus 40)
   2023..2155    +  CDS            TcR (fragment): tetracycline efflux protein; tet; confers resistance to tetracycline
   2335..2923    -  rep_origin     ori: high-copy-number ColE1/pMB1/pBR322/pUC origin of replication
   3094..3954    -  CDS            AmpR: β-lactamase; bla; confers resistance to ampicillin, carbenicillin, and related antibiotics
   3955..4059    -  promoter       AmpR promoter: bla
   4086..4514    +  rep_origin     f1 ori (sequence partly withheld): f1 bacteriophage origin of replication; arrow indicates direction of (+) strand synthesis
   4546..4613    -  CDS            lacZα (fragment): LacZα fragment of β-galactosidase; lacZ fragment
>Addgene plasmid #83194 | CAPZB2-TwinStrepII | addgene full sequence | sequence record 163493 | Addgene NGS result
AATAAAATATCTTTATTTTCATTACATCTGTGTGTTGGTTTTTTGTGTGAATCGATAGTACTAACATACG
CTCTCCATCAAAACAAAACGAAACAAAACAAACTAGCAAAATAGGCTGTCCCCAGTGCAAGTGCAGGTGC
CAGAACATTTCTCTATCGATAGGTACCGAGCTCTTACGCGTGCTAGCATCAACTTTGTATAGAAAAGTTG
TAGTTATTAATAGTAATCAATTACGGGGTCATTAGTTCATAGCCCATATATGGAGTTCCGCGTTACATAA
CTTACGGTAAATGGCCCGCCTGGCTGACCGCCCAACGACCCCCGCCCATTGACGTCAATAATGACGTATG
TTCCCATAGTAACGCCAATAGGGACTTTCCATTGACGTCAATGGGTGGAGTATTTACGGTAAACTGCCCA
CTTGGCAGTACATCAAGTGTATCATATGCCAAGTACGCCCCCTATTGACGTCAATGACGGTAAATGGCCC
GCCTGGCATTATGCCCAGTACATGACCTTATGGGACTTTCCTACTTGGCAGTACATCTACGTATTAGTCA
TCGCTATTACCATGGTGATGCGGTTTTGGCAGTACATCAATGGGCGTGGATAGCGGTTTGACTCACGGGG
ATTTCCAAGTCTCCACCCCATTGACGTCAATGGGAGTTTGTTTTGGCACCAAAATCAACGGGACTTTCCA
AAATGTCGTAACAACTCCGCCCCATTGACGCAAATGGGCGGTAGGCGTGTACGGTGGGAGGTCTATATAA
GCAGAGCTGGTTTAGTGAACCGTCAGATCCAAGTTTGTACAAAAAAGCAGGGCGCCACC
[816 nt withheld, positions 830-1645]
AGATCTGCATGGTCCCATCCGCAATTTGAGAAGGGGGGCGGATCTGGAGGGGGCAGTGGAGGTTCCGCTT
GGAGCCACCCCCAGTTCGAAAAGTGAACCCAGCTTTCTTGTACAAAGTGGTGATGGCCGGCCGCTTCGAG
CAGACATGATAAGATACATTGATGAGTTTGGACAAACCACAACTAGAATGCAGTGAAAAAAATGCTTTAT
TTGTGAAATTTGTGATGCTATTGCTTTATTTGTAACCATTATAAGCTGCAATAAACAAGTTAACAACAAC
AATTGCATTCATTTTATGTTTCAGGTTCAGGGGGAGGTGTGGGAGGTTTTTTAAAGCAAGTAAAACCTCT
ACAAATGTGGTAAAATCGATAAGGATCCGTCGACCGATGCCCTTGAGAGCCTTCAACCCAGTCAGCTCCT
TCCGGTGGGCGCGGGGCATGACTATCGTCGCCGCACTTATGACTGTCTTCTTTATCATGCAACTCGTAGG
ACAGGTGCCGGCAGCGCTCTTCCGCTTCCTCGCTCACTGACTCGCTGCGCTCGGTCGTTCGGCTGCGGCG
AGCGGTATCAGCTCACTCAAAGGCGGTAATACGGTTATCCACAGAATCAGGGGATAACGCAGGAAAGAAC
ATGTGAGCAAAAGGCCAGCAAAAGGCCAGGAACCGTAAAAAGGCCGCGTTGCTGGCGTTTTTCCATAGGC
TCCGCCCCCCTGACGAGCATCACAAAAATCGACGCTCAAGTCAGAGGTGGCGAAACCCGACAGGACTATA
AAGATACCAGGCGTTTCCCCCTGGAAGCTCCCTCGTGCGCTCTCCTGTTCCGACCCTGCCGCTTACCGGA
TACCTGTCCGCCTTTCTCCCTTCGGGAAGCGTGGCGCTTTCTCATAGCTCACGCTGTAGGTATCTCAGTT
CGGTGTAGGTCGTTCGCTCCAAGCTGGGCTGTGTGCACGAACCCCCCGTTCAGCCCGACCGCTGCGCCTT
ATCCGGTAACTATCGTCTTGAGTCCAACCCGGTAAGACACGACTTATCGCCACTGGCAGCAGCCACTGGT
AACAGGATTAGCAGAGCGAGGTATGTAGGCGGTGCTACAGAGTTCTTGAAGTGGTGGCCTAACTACGGCT
ACACTAGAAGAACAGTATTTGGTATCTGCGCTCTGCTGAAGCCAGTTACCTTCGGAAAAAGAGTTGGTAG
CTCTTGATCCGGCAAACAAACCACCGCTGGTAGCGGTGGTTTTTTTGTTTGCAAGCAGCAGATTACGCGC
AGAAAAAAAGGATCTCAAGAAGATCCTTTGATCTTTTCTACGGGGTCTGACGCTCAGTGGAACGAAAACT
CACGTTAAGGGATTTTGGTCATGAGATTATCAAAAAGGATCTTCACCTAGATCCTTTTAAATTAAAAATG
AAGTTTTAAATCAATCTAAAGTATATATGAGTAAACTTGGTCTGACAGTTACCAATGCTTAATCAGTGAG
GCACCTATCTCAGCGATCTGTCTATTTCGTTCATCCATAGTTGCCTGACTCCCCGTCGTGTAGATAACTA
CGATACGGGAGGGCTTACCATCTGGCCCCAGTGCTGCAATGATACCGCGAGACCCACGCTCACCGGCTCC
AGATTTATCAGCAATAAACCAGCCAGCCGGAAGGGCCGAGCGCAGAAGTGGTCCTGCAACTTTATCCGCC
TCCATCCAGTCTATTAATTGTTGCCGGGAAGCTAGAGTAAGTAGTTCGCCAGTTAATAGTTTGCGCAACG
TTGTTGCCATTGCTACAGGCATCGTGGTGTCACGCTCGTCGTTTGGTATGGCTTCATTCAGCTCCGGTTC
CCAACGATCAAGGCGAGTTACATGATCCCCCATGTTGTGCAAAAAAGCGGTTAGCTCCTTCGGTCCTCCG
ATCGTTGTCAGAAGTAAGTTGGCCGCAGTGTTATCACTCATGGTTATGGCAGCACTGCATAATTCTCTTA
CTGTCATGCCATCCGTAAGATGCTTTTCTGTGACTGGTGAGTACTCAACCAAGTCATTCTGAGAATAGTG
TATGCGGCGACCGAGTTGCTCTTGCCCGGCGTCAATACGGGATAATACCGCGCCACATAGCAGAACTTTA
AAAGTGCTCATCATTGGAAAACGTTCTTCGGGGCGAAAACTCTCAAGGATCTTACCGCTGTTGAGATCCA
GTTCGATGTAACCCACTCGTGCACCCAACTGATCTTCAGCATCTTTTACTTTCACCAGCGTTTCTGGGTG
AGCAAAAACAGGAAGGCAAAATGCCGCAAAAAAGGGAATAAGGGCGACACGGAAATGTTGAATACTCATA
CTCTTCCTTTTTCAATATTATTGAAGCATTTATCAGGGTTATTGTCTCATGAGCGGATACATATTTGAAT
GTATTTAGAAAAATAAACAAATAGGGGTTCCGCGCACATTTCCCCGAAAAGTGCCACCTG
[124 nt withheld, positions 4086-4209]
C
[91 nt withheld, positions 4211-4301]
A
[49 nt withheld, positions 4303-4351]
CCTTTGACGTTGGAGTCCACGTTCTTT
[37 nt withheld, positions 4379-4415]
ACCCTATCTCGGTCTATTCTTTTGATTTATAAGGGATTTTGCCGATTTCGGCCTATTGGTTAAAAAATGA
GCTGATTTAACAAAAATTTAACGCGAATTTTAACAAAATATTAACGCTTACAATTTGCCATTCGCCATTC
AGGCTGCGCAACTGTTGGGAAGGGCGATCGGTGCGGGCCTCTTCGCTATTACGCCAGCCCAAGCTACCAT
GATAAGTAAGTAATATTAAGGTACGGGAGGTACTTGGAGCGGCCGC
