>Addgene plasmid #83194 | CAPZB2-TwinStrepII | addgene partial sequence | sequence record 159590 | STAT1-F 5'-GGAGTTTGTTTTGGCACCA-3'
TCGTAACAACTCCGCCCCATTGACGCAAATGGGCGGTAGGCGTGTACGGTGGGAGGTCTATATAAGCAGA
GCTGGTTTAGTGAACCGTCAGATCCAAGTTTGTACAAAAAAGCAGGGCGCCACC
[816 nt withheld, positions 125-940]
AGATCTGCATGGTCCCATCCGCAATTTGAGAAGGGGGGCGGATCTGGAGGGGGCA
