>Addgene plasmid #83194 | CAPZB2-TwinStrepII | addgene partial sequence | sequence record 159591 | EBV-rev 5'-GTGGTTTGTCCAAACTCATC-3'
AAGCGGCCGGCCATCACCACTTTGTACAAGAAAGCTGGGTTCACTTTTCGAACTGGGGGTGGCTCCAAGC
GGAACCTCCACTGCCCCCTCCAGATCCGCCCCCCTTCTCAAATTGCGGATGGGACCATGCAGATCT
[816 nt withheld, positions 137-952]
GGTGGCGCCCTGCTTTTTTGTACAAACTTGGATCTGACGGTTCACTAAACCAGCTCTGCTTATATAGACC
TCCCACCGTACACGCCTACCGCCCATTTG
